Addgene plasmid #39696: KHBD00624
Depositing lab: Bart Deplancke. Depositing organization: Swiss Federal Institute of Technology (EPFL). Publication: Automated protein-DNA interaction screening of Drosophila regulatory elements. Korneel Hens, Jean-Daniel Feuz, Alina Isakova, Antonina Lagovitina, Andreas Massouras, Julien Bryois, Patrick Callaerts, Susan E. Celniker, Bart Deplancke. Nat Methods. 2011 Oct 30;8(12):1065-70. 10.1038/nmeth.1763 PubMed 22037703.
Backbone
  Vector backbone: pDONR221
  Backbone manufacturer: Invitrogen
  Backbone size w/o insert (bp): 2536
  Vector type: Gateway DONR vector
Growth in bacteria
  Bacterial resistance: Kanamycin, 50 μg/mL
  Growth temperature: 37°C
  Growth strain: DH5alpha
  Copy number: High Copy
Gene/Insert
  Gene/Insert name: CG7450 (alt names: FBgn0004396; CrebA; Cyclic-AMP response element binding protein A)
  Species: D. melanogaster (fly)
  Insert size (bp): 1548
  Entrez Gene: CrebA (a.k.a. Dmel_CG7450, BBF-2, BBF2_DROME, BOX B Binding Factor-2, Bbbf2, BcDNA:SD05937, CG7450, CRE-BP, CREB, CREB-A, CREB-a, CREBA, Creb, Creb A, Creb-A, DM4, Dmel\CG7450, creb, crebA, dCREB-A, dCREBA, dCreb-A, dCrebA, l(3)03576)
  Promoter: none
  Cloning method: Gateway Cloning
  Sequencing primers: 5′ M13-F20; 3′ M13R
Terms and licenses: Academic/Nonprofit Terms; Industry Terms: Not Available to Industry
Depositor comments: Please note that the ORFs in this collection were cloned open-ended (without a stop codon).
How to cite: KHBD00624 was a gift from Bart Deplancke (Addgene plasmid # 39696 ; http://n2t.net/addgene:39696 ; RRID:Addgene_39696)
