[The description below was written by a language model from this plasmid's Addgene catalogue record.]
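Description:
KHBD00624 is a Gateway entry clone built in the pDONR221 backbone (Invitrogen), carrying the open reading frame of the Drosophila melanogaster gene CG7450, better known as CrebA (Cyclic-AMP response element binding protein A). The insert is about 1.5 kb in a backbone of roughly 2.5 kb. The plasmid is maintained in E. coli at high copy number under kanamycin selection. No feature table is supplied with the record, so details such as the origin of replication and the exact recombination sites flanking the insert are not explicitly listed. As the product of Gateway cloning into a DONR vector, the ORF would be expected to sit between attL sites generated by the BP reaction, and M13 forward and reverse priming sites are recorded for sequencing across the insert.

The construct has no promoter driving the insert, which fits its role as a shuttle clone rather than an expression plasmid: the coding sequence is intended to be moved by LR recombination into destination vectors that provide the promoter, tags and host-specific elements. The depositor notes that ORFs in this collection were cloned open-ended, without a stop codon, so the CrebA coding sequence can be fused in frame to C-terminal tags or domains supplied by the destination vector. The clone belongs to a collection associated with a study on automated protein-DNA interaction screening of Drosophila regulatory elements, which suggests its use as a source of a transcription factor ORF for building fusion constructs for such screens and for other expression applications.
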