>Addgene plasmid #39696 | KHBD00624 | depositor partial sequence | sequence record 50136 | KHBD00624 sequence 1548 bps
ATGGAATTCTACGATGGCGACCTCAAAGATATATGGGACTCCGACTTAGATCCGGAATCCTTGAAAATCA
GCCCCGATCACGATATGCACGACTGGCTGTTCGATCGGGACGTCAAAGATCCCACCGTCATACTCAACGA
CAAGCTCATCTCGGATGCCCTGCTCAATGGCACACAGCCGATCAAGACGGAGCACTCCTACAGTCTCAGC
AGCGACGTTGACTCCCTGCCCGATTCACCAAAAAGCCTCCAGGCCAAGATCGAGGACATGGACGACGAGT
GCTTTCCCGCCATTTCACCGAAGACGGCGACCAATGGGCGCGTGACCATCGATCCCAAGTACCTCACCTT
CCACGTCCCGCCCACGCACGCCACGCCCATCAGCCGGCTGAGCAGCAATCCCGCCCTAAACACCTCCGTC
GCGGATCTAACACGATCCTCCGGCCTGCAGAGCCTGCAGGCGCACCAGCCACACCACGGATCCGGCTCGA
GCCACGTGGTGGTGGCCAATCTGGAGCACTTTCAACTACCTCAGCACCTATACGACAACGACTGCAGCTC
CTCGGTGTCGTCGTTGCGGGATGGCAGCATGTCGCCGGACATTTGCTCCGACATCGAGATCGACGAGTCG
GCCATCAAGGATGAGCCCATGTCGCCGGACTCCAGCTGCCCCGCCAGTCCCACTTCTCAAGCGAGCAGCT
CGCAGCACCAGCTCAGCCTTAATCTGGCCCACCTGCAGTCGGAAATGCTATTCGAGCCAAAGCACTGTGG
CCTCCTGCTAACCGCCAGCAGCAACAGCAACAACAGCCTCATAAAGTCCCAGCAGCGCCAGCAGCAAATC
CTTGGCCAGGACAATCTACTGATGGCCAAAATGGAGATCAAGAGCGAGAAACAGAGCACCAGCAATAGCT
CGGACAAATCGCATGCCCACGGCTATGGAATCCCGCTGACGCCACCATCCTCCCTGCCCAGCGATGATTC
CGAAGGTAACTTAAGTCCGGAACACCTGTTTGCGCCACTGTCGCCCAACGCAACCGTTTCCATCTCTGTG
GCCAATCCAGCCGGCGGTGAGTCATCCGTACGGGTCAGCCGCACCGCTGCCAGCATCACACGCTCGTCCT
CCGGATCCGCATCAGCATCCGGCTCCAGTACCAGCTCAACGGTTACCACGACACGGCAGCCGATCCACAC
GCCGCTGATTAGCTCGCAACCGAAGGGCTCCACTGGGACGCTGTTGCTGACGGAAGAGGAGAAACGCACT
TTGCTGGCCGAAGGGTATCCGATTCCGCAGAAGCTACCCCTAACCAAAGCCGAGGAGAAATCGCTGAAGA
AGATTCGACGCAAAATCAAGAATAAAATCTCTGCTCAGGAAAGCCGCCGCAAGAAGAAGGAGTACATGGA
CCAGCTGGAGAGGCGCGTCGAGATCCTGGTCACCGAAAACCATGACTACAAGAAGCGCCTCGAGGGGCTG
GAGGAGACCAATGCCAATCTACTTAGTCAGCTGCACAAACTGCAGGCCCTAGTTAGCAAGCACAATGTGA
AAAAGTCC
