>Addgene plasmid #39696 | KHBD00624 | addgene partial sequence | sequence record 52253 | M13Rev
GCTTTCTTATAATGCCAACTTTGTACAAGAAAGTTGGCAAGGACTTTTTCACATTGTGCTTGCTAACTAG
GGCCTGCAGTTTGTGCAGCTGACTAAGTAGATTGGCATTGGTCTCCTCCAGCCCCTCGAGGCGCTTCTTG
TAGTCATGGTTTTCGGTGACCAGGATCTCGACGCGCCTCTCCAGCTGGTCCATGTACTCCTTCTTCTTGC
GGCGGCTTTCCTGAGCAGAGATTTTATTCTTGATTTTGCGTCGAATCTTCTTCAGCGATTTCTCCTCGGC
TTTGGTTAGGGGTAGCTTCTGCGGAATCGGATACCCTTCGGCCAGCAAAGTGCGTTTCTCCTCTTCCGTC
AGCAACAGCGTCCCAGTGGAGCCCTTCGGTTGCGAGCTAATCAGCGGCGTGTGGATCGGCTGCCGTGTCG
TGGTAACCGTTGAGCTGGTACTGGAGCCGGATGCTGATGCGGATCCGGAGGACGAGCGTGTGATGCTGGC
AGCGGTGCGGCTGACCCGTACGGATGACTCACCGCCGGCTGGATTGGCCACAGAGATGGAAACGGTTGCG
TTGGGCGACAGTGGCGCAAACAGGTGTTCCGGACTTAAGTTACCTTCGGAATCATCGCTGGGCAGGGAGG
ATGGTGGCGTCAGCGGGATTCCATAGCCGTGGGCATGCGATTTGTCCGAGCTATTGCTGGTGCTCTGTTT
CTCGCTCTTGATCTCCATT
